>Addgene plasmid #156971 | pD649-HAsp-FLT4-Fc(DAPA)-AviTag-6xHis | addgene full sequence | sequence record 426822 | Addgene NGS Result
TTTCAATATTATTGAAGCATTTATCAGGGTTATTGTCTCATGAGCGGATACATATTTGAATGTATTTAGA
AAAATAAACAAATAGGGGTCAGTGTTACAACCAATTAACCAATTCTGAACATTATCGCGAGCCCATTTAT
ACCTGAATATGGCTCATAACACCCCTTGCTCATGACCAAAATCCCTTAACGTGAGTTACGCGCGCGTCGT
TCCACTGAGCGTCAGACCCCGTAGAAAAGATCAAAGGATCTTCTTGAGATCCTTTTTTTCTGCGCGTAAT
CTGCTGCTTGCAAACAAAAAAACCACCGCTACCAGCGGTGGTTTGTTTGCCGGATCAAGAGCTACCAACT
CTTTTTCCGAAGGTAACTGGCTTCAGCAGAGCGCAGATACCAAATACTGTTCTTCTAGTGTAGCCGTAGT
TAGCCCACCACTTCAAGAACTCTGTAGCACCGCCTACATACCTCGCTCTGCTAATCCTGTTACCAGTGGC
TGCTGCCAGTGGCGATAAGTCGTGTCTTACCGGGTTGGACTCAAGACGATAGTTACCGGATAAGGCGCAG
CGGTCGGGCTGAACGGGGGGTTCGTGCACACAGCCCAGCTTGGAGCGAACGACCTACACCGAACTGAGAT
ACCTACAGCGTGAGCTATGAGAAAGCGCCACGCTTCCCGAAGGGAGAAAGGCGGACAGGTATCCGGTAAG
CGGCAGGGTCGGAACAGGAGAGCGCACGAGGGAGCTTCCAGGGGGAAACGCCTGGTATCTTTATAGTCCT
GTCGGGTTTCGCCACCTCTGACTTGAGCGTCGATTTTTGTGATGCTCGTCAGGGGGGCGGAGCCTATGGA
AAAACGCCAGCAACGCGGCCTTTTTACGGTTCCTGGCCTTTTGCTGGCCTTTTGCTCACATGTTCTTTCC
TGCGTTATCCCCTGATTCTGTGGATAACCGTATTACCGCCTTTGAGTGAGCTGATACCGCTCGCCGCAGC
CGAACGACCGAGCGCAGCGAGTCAGTGAGCGAGGAAGCGGAAGGCGAGAGTAGGGAACTGCCAGGCATCA
AACTAAGCAGAAGGCCCCTGACGGATGGCCTTTTTGCGTTTCTACAAACTCTTTCTGTGTTGTAAAACGA
CGGCCAGTCTTAAGCTCGGGCCCCCTGGGCGGTTCTGATAACGAGTAATCGTTAATCCGCAAATAACGTA
AAAACCCGCTTCGGCGGGTTTTTTTATGGGGGGAGTTTAGGGAAAGAGCATTTGTCAGAATATTTAAGGG
CGCCTGTCACTTTGCTTGATATATGAGAATTATTTAACCTTATAAATGAGAAAAAAGCAACGCACTTTAA
ATAAGATACGTTGCTTTTTCGATTGATGAACACCTATAATTAAACTATTCATCTATTATTTATGATTTTT
TGTATATACAATATTTCTAGTTTGTTAAAGAGAATTAAGAAAATAAATCTCGAAAATAATAAAGGGAAAA
TCAGTTTTTGATATCAAAATTATACATGTCAACGATAATACAAAATATAATACAAACTATAAGATGTTAT
CAGTATTTATTATCATTTAGAATAAATTTTGTGTCGCCCTTAATTGTGAGCGGATAACAATTACGAGCTT
CATGCACAGTGGCGTTGACTCAATATTGGCCATTAGCCATATTATTCATTGGTTATATAGCATAAATCAA
TATTGGCTATTGGCCATTGCATACGTTGTATCTATATCATAATATGTACATTTATATTGGCTCATGTCCA
ATATGACCGCCATGTTGGCATTGATTATTGACTAGTTATTAATAGTAATCAATTACGGGGTCATTAGTTC
ATAGCCCATATATGGAGTTCCGCGTTACATAACTTACGGTAAATGGCCCGCCTGGCTGACCGCCCAACGA
CCCCCGCCCATTGACGTCAATAATGACGTATGTTCCCATAGTAACGCCAATAGGGACTTTCCATTGACGT
CAATGGGTGGAGTATTTACGGTAAACTGCCCACTTGGCAGTACATCAAGTGTATCATATGCCAAGTACGC
CCCCTATTGACGTCAATGACGGTAAATGGCCCGCCTGGCATTATGCCCAGTACATGACCTTATGGGACTT
TCCTACTTGGCAGTACATCTACGTATTAGTCATCGCTATTACCATGGTGATGCGGTTTTGGCAGTACATC
AATGGGCGTGGATAGCGGTTTGACTCACGGGGATTTCCAAGTCTCCACCCCATTGACGTCAATGGGAGTT
TGTTTTGGCACCAAAATCAACGGGACTTTCCAAAATGTCGTAACAACTCCGCCCCATTGACGCAAATGGG
CGGTAGGCGTGTACGGTGGGAGGTCTATATAAGCAGAGCTCGTTTAGTGAACCGTCAGATCGCCTGGAGA
CGCCATCCACGCTGTTTTGACCTCCATAGAAGACACCGGGACCGATCCAGCCTCCGCGGCCGGGAACGGT
GCATTGGAACGCGGATTCCCCGTGCCAAGAGTGACGTAAGTACCGCCTATAGAGTCTATAGGCCCACCCC
CTTGGCTTCGTTAGAACGCGGCTACAATTAATACATAACCTTATGTATCATACACATACGATTTAGGTGA
CACTATAGAATAACATCCACTTTGCCTTTCTCTCCACAGGTGTCCACTCCCAGGTCCAACTGCACCTCGG
TTCTATCGAAAACGCGCCTGCTAGCGCCACCATGAAGACCATCATTGCCCTGAGCTACATCTTCTGCCTG
GTGTTCGCTGCGGCCGCCTATAGCATGACCCCTCCAACACTGAACATCACCGAGGAATCCCACGTGATCG
ACACCGGCGATAGCCTGAGCATCAGCTGTAGAGGACAGCACCCTCTGGAATGGGCTTGGCCTGGTGCTCA
AGAAGCTCCTGCCACAGGCGACAAGGATAGCGAGGATACAGGCGTTGTGCGGGACTGTGAAGGCACCGAT
GCCAGACCTTATTGCAAGGTGCTGCTGCTGCACGAGGTGCACGCCAATGATACAGGCAGCTACGTGTGCT
ACTACAAGTACATCAAGGCCCGGATCGAGGGCACAACAGCCGCCAGCTCTTACGTGTTCGTGCGGGATTT
CGAGCAGCCCTTCATCAACAAGCCCGACACACTGCTGGTCAACCGGAAGGATGCTATGTGGGTGCCCTGC
CTGGTGTCTATCCCTGGCCTGAATGTGACCCTGAGAAGCCAGAGTAGCGTGCTGTGGCCTGATGGCCAAG
AGGTCGTGTGGGACGATAGAAGAGGCATGCTGGTGTCCACACCTCTGCTGCATGATGCCCTGTACCTGCA
GTGTGAAACCACCTGGGGCGACCAGGACTTCCTGAGCAATCCTTTCCTGGTGCACATCACCGGCAACGAG
CTGTACGATATCCAGCTGCTGCCCCGGAAGTCTCTGGAACTGCTCGTGGGAGAGAAGCTGGTGCTGAATT
GCACCGTGTGGGCCGAGTTTAACAGCGGCGTGACCTTCGATTGGGACTACCCTGGAAAACAGGCCGAGCG
CGGAAAATGGGTGCCAGAGAGAAGAAGCCAGCAGACCCACACAGAGCTGAGCAGCATCCTGACCATCCAC
AACGTGTCCCAGCACGATCTGGGCTCCTATGTGTGCAAGGCCAACAACGGCATCCAGCGGTTCAGAGAAA
GCACCGAAGTGATTGTGCACGAGAACCCCTTCATCTCCGTGGAATGGCTGAAGGGCCCTATCCTGGAAGC
TACAGCTGGCGACGAACTGGTCAAGCTGCCAGTGAAACTGGCCGCTTATCCTCCACCTGAGTTCCAGTGG
TACAAGGACGGAAAGGCCCTGAGCGGCAGACACTCTCCTCACGCTCTGGTCCTGAAAGAAGTGACAGAGG
CCAGCACCGGCACATACACACTGGCCCTTTGGAATTCTGCCGCCGGACTGAGAAGAAACATCAGCCTGGA
ACTGGTGGTCAACGTGCCACCTCAGATCCACGAGAAAGAGGCAAGCAGCCCCAGCATCTACAGCAGACAT
AGCAGACAGGCCCTGACCTGTACAGCCTATGGTGTCCCTCTGCCTCTGAGCATCCAGTGGCATTGGAGGC
CTTGGACACCCTGCAAGATGTTCGCCCAGAGAAGTCTGCGGCGGAGACAGCAGCAAGATCTGATGCCTCA
GTGCAGAGATTGGAGAGCCGTGACCACACAGGACGCCGTGAATCCTATTGAGAGCCTGGACACCTGGACC
GAGTTCGTGGAAGGCAAGAACAAGACCGTGTCCAAGCTGGTCATCCAGAACGCCAATGTGTCCGCCATGT
ATAAGTGCGTGGTGTCCAACAAAGTCGGCCAGGACGAGCGGCTGATCTACTTCTACGTGACAACAATCCC
CGACGGCTTCACCATCGAGAGCAAGCCTAGCGAGGAACTGCTGGAAGGACAGCCTGTTCTGCTGAGCTGC
CAGGCCGACAGCTATAAGTACGAGCACCTGAGATGGTACAGACTGAACCTGAGCACACTGCACGACGCCC
ACGGAAATCCACTGCTGCTGGACTGCAAGAACGTGCACCTGTTTGCTACTCCTCTGGCCGCCTCTCTGGA
AGAAGTTGCTCCTGGCGCTAGACACGCCACACTGAGCCTGTCTATTCCTAGAGTGGCCCCTGAGCACGAG
GGCCACTATGTGTGTGAAGTGCAGGACAGACGGTCCCACGACAAGCACTGCCACAAGAAATACCTGAGCG
TGCAGGCCCTGGAAGCCCCTAGACTGACCCAGAATCTGACCGACCTGCTCGTGAACGTGTCCGACAGTCT
GGAAATGCAGTGTCTGGTGGCTGGCGCCCACGCTCCTAGCATCGTGTGGTATAAGGATGAGCGGCTCCTG
GAAGAGAAGAGTGGCGTGGACCTGGCCGATAGCAACCAGAAGCTGTCCATCCAGAGAGTCAGAGAAGAGG
ACGCCGGCAGATACCTGTGCAGCGTGTGTAATGCCAAGGGCTGTGTGAATAGCAGCGCCTCTGTGGCCGT
GGAAGGATCAGAGGATAAGGGCAGCATGGAAGGCGCGCCGGGCGGCGACAAGACCCACACCTGCCCCCCC
TGCCCAGCTCCAGAACTGCTGGGAGGGCCTTCCGTGTTCCTGTTCCCCCCCAAGCCCAAGGACACCCTGA
TGATCAGCAGGACCCCCGAGGTGACCTGCGTGGTGGTGGCCGTGTCCCACGAGGACCCAGAGGTGAAGTT
CAACTGGTACGTGGACGGCGTGGAGGTGCACAACGCCAAGACCAAGCCCAGAGAGGAGCAGTACAACAGC
ACCTACAGGGTGGTGTCCGTGCTGACCGTGCTGCACCAGGACTGGCTGAACGGCAAAGAATACAAGTGCA
AAGTCTCCAACAAGGCCCTGGCTGCCCCAATCGAAAAGACAATCAGCAAGGCCAAGGGCCAGCCACGGGA
GCCCCAGGTGTACACCCTGCCCCCCAGCCGGGAGGAGATGACCAAGAACCAGGTGTCCCTGACCTGTCTG
GTGAAGGGCTTCTACCCCAGCGATATCGCCGTGGAGTGGGAGAGCAACGGCCAGCCCGAGAACAACTACA
AGACCACCCCCCCAGTGCTGGACAGCGACGGCAGCTTCTTCCTGTACAGCAAGCTGACCGTGGACAAGTC
CAGGTGGCAGCAGGGCAACGTGTTCAGCTGCAGCGTGATGCACGAGGCCCTGCACAACCACTACACCCAG
AAGTCCCTGAGCCTGAGCCCCGGCGGCAGCGGTCTTAATGATATTTTCGAGGCTCAGAAGATTGAGTGGC
ATGAACACCACCACCATCACCACTAAGGCCGGCCTGTAGTCACTGGCACAACGCGTTACCCGGTAAGCCA
ATCGGGTATACACGGTCGTCATACTGCAGACAGGGTTCTTCTACTTTGCAAGATAGTCTTGAGTAGTAAA
ATAAATAGATAGAGAAAATCAGCCTCGACTGTGCCTTCTAGTTGCCAGCCATCTGTTGTTTGCCCCTCCC
CCGTGCCTTCCTTGACCCTGGAAGGTGCCACTCCCACTGTCCTTTCCTAATAAAATGAGGAAATTGCATC
ACAACACTCAACCCTATCTCGGTCTATTCTTTTGATTTATAAGGGATTTTGCCGATTTCGGCCTATTGGT
TAAAAAATGAGCTGATTTAACAAAAATTTAACGCGAATTAATTCTGTGGAATGTGTGTCAGTTAGGGTGT
GGAAAGTCCCCAGGCTCCCCAGCAGGCAGAAGTATGCAAAGCATGCATCTCAATTAGTCAGCAACCAGGT
GTGGAAAGTCCCCAGGCTCCCCAGCAGGCAGAAGTATGCAAAGCATGCATCTCAATTAGTCAGCAACCAT
AGTCCCGCCCCTAACTCCGCCCATCCCGCCCCTAACTCCGCCCAGTTCCGCCCATTCTCCGCCCCATGGC
TGACTAATTTTTTTTATTTATGCAGAGGCCGAGGCCGCCTCTGCCTCTGAGCTATTCCAGAAGTAGTGAG
GAGGCTTTTTTGGAGGCCTAGGCTTTTGCAAAAAGCTCCCGGGAGCTTGTATATCCATTTTCGGATCTGA
TCAGCACGTGTTGACAATTAATCATCGGCATAGTATATCGGCATAGTATAATACGACAAGGTGAGGAACT
AAACCATGACCGAGTACAAGCCCACGGTGCGCCTCGCCACCCGCGACGACGTCCCCAGGGCCGTACGCAC
CCTCGCCGCCGCGTTCGCCGACTACCCCGCCACGCGCCACACCGTCGATCCGGACCGCCACATCGAGCGG
GTCACCGAGCTGCAAGAACTCTTCCTCACGCGCGTCGGGCTCGACATCGGCAAGGTGTGGGTCGCGGACG
ACGGCGCCGCGGTGGCGGTCTGGACCACGCCGGAGAGCGTCGAAGCGGGGGCGGTGTTCGCCGAGATCGG
CCCGCGCATGGCCGAGTTGAGCGGTTCCCGGCTGGCCGCGCAGCAACAGATGGAAGGCCTCCTGGCGCCG
CACCGGCCCAAGGAGCCCGCGTGGTTCCTGGCCACCGTCGGCGTCTCGCCCGACCACCAGGGCAAGGGTC
TGGGCAGCGCCGTCGTGCTCCCCGGAGTGGAGGCGGCCGAGCGCGCCGGGGTGCCCGCCTTCCTGGAGAC
ATCCGCGCCCCGCAACCTCCCCTTCTACGAGCGGCTCGGCTTCACCGTCACCGCCGACGTCGAGGTGCCC
GAAGGACCGCGCACCTGGTGCATGACCCGCAAGCCCGGTGCCTGACACGTGCTACGAGATTTCGATTCCA
CCGCCGCCTTCTATGAAAGGTTGGGCTTCGGAATCGTTTTCCGGGACGCCGGCTGGATGATCCTCCAGCG
CGGGGATCTCATGCTGGAGTTCTTCGCCCACCCCAACTTGTTTATTGCAGCTTATAATGGTTACAAATAA
AGCAATAGCATCACAAATTTCACAAATAAAGCATTTTTTTCACTGCATTCTAGTTGTGGTTTGTCCAAAC
TCATCAATGTATCTTATCATGTCTGTATACCGTCGACCTCTAGCTAGAGCTTGGCGTAATCATGGTCATT
ACCAATGCTTAATCAGTGAGGCACCTATCTCAGCGATCTGTCTATTTCGTTCATCCATAGTTGCCTGACT
CCCCGTCGTGTAGATAACTACGATACGGGAGGGCTTACCATCTGGCCCCAGCGCTGCGATGATACCGCGA
GAACCACGCTCACCGGCTCCGGATTTATCAGCAATAAACCAGCCAGCCGGAAGGGCCGAGCGCAGAAGTG
GTCCTGCAACTTTATCCGCCTCCATCCAGTCTATTAATTGTTGCCGGGAAGCTAGAGTAAGTAGTTCGCC
AGTTAATAGTTTGCGCAACGTTGTTGCCATCGCTACAGGCATCGTGGTGTCACGCTCGTCGTTTGGTATG
GCTTCATTCAGCTCCGGTTCCCAACGATCAAGGCGAGTTACATGATCCCCCATGTTGTGCAAAAAAGCGG
TTAGCTCCTTCGGTCCTCCGATCGTTGTCAGAAGTAAGTTGGCCGCAGTGTTATCACTCATGGTTATGGC
AGCACTGCATAATTCTCTTACTGTCATGCCATCCGTAAGATGCTTTTCTGTGACTGGTGAGTACTCAACC
AAGTCATTCTGAGAATAGTGTATGCGGCGACCGAGTTGCTCTTGCCCGGCGTCAATACGGGATAATACCG
CGCCACATAGCAGAACTTTAAAAGTGCTCATCATTGGAAAACGTTCTTCGGGGCGAAAACTCTCAAGGAT
CTTACCGCTGTTGAGATCCAGTTCGATGTAACCCACTCGTGCACCCAACTGATCTTCAGCATCTTTTACT
TTCACCAGCGTTTCTGGGTGAGCAAAAACAGGAAGGCAAAATGCCGCAAAAAAGGGAATAAGGGCGACAC
GGAAATGTTGAATACTCATATTCTTCCTT
Features (pLannotate 1.2.2; 21 found; start..end, strand, type, name):
    119..143     -  CDS            KanR (fragment): aminoglycoside phosphotransferase; aph(3')-Ia; confers resistance to kanamycin
    254..842     +  rep_origin     ori: high-copy-number ColE1/pMB1/pBR322/pUC origin of replication
   1067..1084    +  terminator     rrnB T2 terminator (fragment): transcription terminator T2 from the E. coli rrnB gene
   1109..1128    -  CDS            lacZα (fragment): LacZα fragment of β-galactosidase; lacZ fragment
   1584..1600    +  protein_bind   lac operator: The lac repressor binds to the lac operator to inhibit transcription in E. coli. This inhibition can be relieved by adding lactose or isopropyl-β-D-thiogalactopyranoside (IPTG). lac repressor encoded by lacI
   1843..2146    +  enhancer       CMV enhancer: human cytomegalovirus immediate early enhancer
   2147..2350    +  promoter       CMV promoter: human cytomegalovirus (CMV) immediate early promoter
   2486..2529    +  intron         CMV intron (fragment): modified intron A from human cytomegalovirus
   2581..2599    +  promoter       SP6 promoter: promoter for bacteriophage SP6 RNA polymerase
   2603..2640    +  CDS            IgH signal sequence (fragment): signal sequence from the mouse immunoglobulin heavy chain variable region
   2743..5001    +  CDS            FLT4 (fragment): VGFR3_HUMAN - Also known as VEGFR3. Experimental evidence at protein level: Swiss-Prot protein existence level 1. Tyrosine-protein kinase that acts as a cell-surface receptor for VEGFC and VEGFD, and plays an essential role in adult lymphangiogenesis and in the development of the vascular network and the cardiovascular system during embryonic development. Promotes proliferation, survival and migration of endothelial cells, and regulates angiogenic sprouting. Signaling by activated FLT4 leads to enhanced production of VEGFC, and to a lesser degree VEGFA, thereby creating a positive feedback loo
   5017..5694    +  CDS            IGHG1 (fragment): IGHG1_HUMAN - Experimental evidence at protein level: Swiss-Prot protein existence level 1. Constant region of immunoglobulin heavy chains. Immunoglobulins, also known as antibodies, are membrane-bound or secreted glycoproteins produced by B lymphocytes. In the recognition phase of humoral immunity, the membrane-bound immunoglobulins serve as receptors which, upon binding of a specific antigen, trigger the clonal expansion and differentiation of B lymphocytes into immunoglobulins- secreting plasma cells. Secreted immunoglobulins mediate the effector phase of humoral immunity, which results in
   5909..6020    +  polyA_signal   bGH poly(A) signal: bovine growth hormone polyadenylation signal
   6021..6129    +  rep_origin     f1 ori (fragment): f1 bacteriophage origin of replication; arrow indicates direction of (+) strand synthesis
   6143..6472    +  promoter       SV40 promoter: SV40 enhancer and early promoter
   6520..6567    +  promoter       EM7 promoter: synthetic bacterial promoter&nbsp
   6586..7185    +  CDS            PuroR (fragment): puromycin N-acetyltransferase; pac from Streptomyces; confers resistance to puromycin
   7195..7320    +  CDS            ble (fragment): BLE_KLEPN - Experimental evidence at protein level: Swiss-Prot protein existence level 1. Binding protein with a strong affinity to the bleomycin family of antibiotics. Binds to CL990; an antimitotic-antibiotic compound. From Klebsiella pneumoniae.
   7315..7436    +  polyA_signal   SV40 poly(A) signal: SV40 polyadenylation signal
   7489..8349    -  CDS            AmpR: β-lactamase; bla; confers resistance to ampicillin, carbenicillin, and related antibiotics
   8352..89      -  promoter       AmpR promoter (fragment) (across the origin): bla
