[The description below was written by a language model from this plasmid's Addgene catalogue record and pLannotate feature annotations shown in this document.]
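Description:
pD649-HAsp-FLT4-Fc(DAPA)-AviTag-6xHis is a mammalian expression plasmid of about 8.4 kb, built on the pD649 backbone, for producing the extracellular domain of human FLT4 (VEGFR3, the receptor tyrosine kinase for VEGFC and VEGFD) as a secreted Fc fusion protein. It is maintained in E. coli through a high-copy ColE1/pUC-type origin and selected with ampicillin via a complete β-lactamase gene. The feature table also picks up short fragments of KanR, lacZα, an rrnB terminator, an f1 origin and a lac operator, which look like backbone remnants rather than functional parts.

Expression is driven by the CMV immediate early enhancer and promoter, followed by a fragment of CMV intron A. An SP6 promoter sits just upstream of the coding region, where it could support in vitro transcription. The open reading frame starts with a secretion leader: the plasmid name indicates an HA signal peptide, although the automated annotation matches part of this region to an immunoglobulin heavy chain signal sequence. The roughly 2.25 kb FLT4 ectodomain follows, cloned between retained restriction sites, and is fused at its C terminus to a human IgG1 Fc region. The Fc carries the D265A and P329A (DAPA) substitutions, which are commonly used to reduce Fc effector binding. An AviTag for site-specific biotinylation and a 6xHis tag for affinity purification come next according to the record, though neither is annotated in the table, and a bGH polyadenylation signal ends the unit. A separate SV40/EM7-driven cassette carries a puromycin resistance gene, annotated as a fragment, with an SV40 poly(A) signal, which may allow selection in mammalian cells.

The plasmid belongs to a collection of cell-surface protein ectodomain constructs made for screening extracellular protein–protein interactions among human immunoglobulin superfamily proteins. The depositor notes that some plasmids in the collection may carry an IS4-like transposase insertion upstream of the CMV promoter, but no such element is annotated here.
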