Addgene plasmid #156971: pD649-HAsp-FLT4-Fc(DAPA)-AviTag-6xHis
Purpose: Mammalian expression of cell-surface protein extracellular domain fused to Fc(DAPA)-Avi-6xHis. Protein is secreted from cells.
Depositing lab: Chris Garcia. Depositing organization: Stanford University. Publication: A Human IgSF Cell-Surface Interactome Reveals a Complex Network of Protein-Protein Interactions. Wojtowicz WM, Vielmetter J, Fernandes RA, Siepe DH, Eastman CL, Chisholm GB, Cox S, Klock H, Anderson PW, Rue SM, Miller JJ, Glaser SM, Bragstad ML, Vance J, Lam AW, Lesley SA, Zinn K, Garcia KC. Cell. 2020 Aug 20;182(4):1027-1043.e17. doi: 10.1016/j.cell.2020.07.025. PubMed 32822567.
Backbone
  Vector backbone: pD649
  Backbone size w/o insert (bp): 6106
  Vector type: Mammalian Expression
Growth in bacteria
  Bacterial resistance: Ampicillin, 100 μg/mL
  Growth temperature: 37°C
  Growth strain: DH5alpha
  Copy number: High Copy
Gene/Insert
  Gene/Insert name: FLT4 (alt name: VGFR3)
  Species: H. sapiens (human)
  Insert size (bp): 2253
  Mutation: Fc region of human IgG contains D265A and P329A mutations (DAPA)
  Entrez Gene: FLT4 (a.k.a. CHTD7, FLT-4, FLT41, LMPH1A, LMPHM1, PCL, VEGFR-3, VEGFR3)
  Promoter: CMV/SP6
  Tag / fusion protein: Fc(DAPA)-AviTag-6xHis (C terminal on backbone)
  Cloning method: Restriction Enzyme; 5′ cloning site GCGGCCGC (not destroyed); 3′ cloning site GGCGCGCC (not destroyed)
  Sequencing primers: 5′ ATTTAGGTGACACTATAG; 3′ CACGTACCAGTTGAACTTCACC
Resource information
  A portion of this plasmid was derived from a plasmid made by: synthesis by ThermoFisher
Terms and licenses: Academic/Nonprofit Terms; Industry Terms: Not Available to Industry
Depositor comments: Some plasmids in this collection may have an IS4-like element ISVsa5 family transposase upstream of the CMV promoter.
How to cite: pD649-HAsp-FLT4-Fc(DAPA)-AviTag-6xHis was a gift from Chris Garcia (Addgene plasmid # 156971 ; http://n2t.net/addgene:156971 ; RRID:Addgene_156971)
