>Addgene plasmid #156971 | pD649-HAsp-FLT4-Fc(DAPA)-AviTag-6xHis | depositor partial sequence | sequence record 303052 | insert (extracellular domain)
TATAGCATGACCCCTCCAACACTGAACATCACCGAGGAATCCCACGTGATCGACACCGGCGATAGCCTGA
GCATCAGCTGTAGAGGACAGCACCCTCTGGAATGGGCTTGGCCTGGTGCTCAAGAAGCTCCTGCCACAGG
CGACAAGGATAGCGAGGATACAGGCGTTGTGCGGGACTGTGAAGGCACCGATGCCAGACCTTATTGCAAG
GTGCTGCTGCTGCACGAGGTGCACGCCAATGATACAGGCAGCTACGTGTGCTACTACAAGTACATCAAGG
CCCGGATCGAGGGCACAACAGCCGCCAGCTCTTACGTGTTCGTGCGGGATTTCGAGCAGCCCTTCATCAA
CAAGCCCGACACACTGCTGGTCAACCGGAAGGATGCTATGTGGGTGCCCTGCCTGGTGTCTATCCCTGGC
CTGAATGTGACCCTGAGAAGCCAGAGTAGCGTGCTGTGGCCTGATGGCCAAGAGGTCGTGTGGGACGATA
GAAGAGGCATGCTGGTGTCCACACCTCTGCTGCATGATGCCCTGTACCTGCAGTGTGAAACCACCTGGGG
CGACCAGGACTTCCTGAGCAATCCTTTCCTGGTGCACATCACCGGCAACGAGCTGTACGATATCCAGCTG
CTGCCCCGGAAGTCTCTGGAACTGCTCGTGGGAGAGAAGCTGGTGCTGAATTGCACCGTGTGGGCCGAGT
TTAACAGCGGCGTGACCTTCGATTGGGACTACCCTGGAAAACAGGCCGAGCGCGGAAAATGGGTGCCAGA
GAGAAGAAGCCAGCAGACCCACACAGAGCTGAGCAGCATCCTGACCATCCACAACGTGTCCCAGCACGAT
CTGGGCTCCTATGTGTGCAAGGCCAACAACGGCATCCAGCGGTTCAGAGAAAGCACCGAAGTGATTGTGC
ACGAGAACCCCTTCATCTCCGTGGAATGGCTGAAGGGCCCTATCCTGGAAGCTACAGCTGGCGACGAACT
GGTCAAGCTGCCAGTGAAACTGGCCGCTTATCCTCCACCTGAGTTCCAGTGGTACAAGGACGGAAAGGCC
CTGAGCGGCAGACACTCTCCTCACGCTCTGGTCCTGAAAGAAGTGACAGAGGCCAGCACCGGCACATACA
CACTGGCCCTTTGGAATTCTGCCGCCGGACTGAGAAGAAACATCAGCCTGGAACTGGTGGTCAACGTGCC
ACCTCAGATCCACGAGAAAGAGGCAAGCAGCCCCAGCATCTACAGCAGACATAGCAGACAGGCCCTGACC
TGTACAGCCTATGGTGTCCCTCTGCCTCTGAGCATCCAGTGGCATTGGAGGCCTTGGACACCCTGCAAGA
TGTTCGCCCAGAGAAGTCTGCGGCGGAGACAGCAGCAAGATCTGATGCCTCAGTGCAGAGATTGGAGAGC
CGTGACCACACAGGACGCCGTGAATCCTATTGAGAGCCTGGACACCTGGACCGAGTTCGTGGAAGGCAAG
AACAAGACCGTGTCCAAGCTGGTCATCCAGAACGCCAATGTGTCCGCCATGTATAAGTGCGTGGTGTCCA
ACAAAGTCGGCCAGGACGAGCGGCTGATCTACTTCTACGTGACAACAATCCCCGACGGCTTCACCATCGA
GAGCAAGCCTAGCGAGGAACTGCTGGAAGGACAGCCTGTTCTGCTGAGCTGCCAGGCCGACAGCTATAAG
TACGAGCACCTGAGATGGTACAGACTGAACCTGAGCACACTGCACGACGCCCACGGAAATCCACTGCTGC
TGGACTGCAAGAACGTGCACCTGTTTGCTACTCCTCTGGCCGCCTCTCTGGAAGAAGTTGCTCCTGGCGC
TAGACACGCCACACTGAGCCTGTCTATTCCTAGAGTGGCCCCTGAGCACGAGGGCCACTATGTGTGTGAA
GTGCAGGACAGACGGTCCCACGACAAGCACTGCCACAAGAAATACCTGAGCGTGCAGGCCCTGGAAGCCC
CTAGACTGACCCAGAATCTGACCGACCTGCTCGTGAACGTGTCCGACAGTCTGGAAATGCAGTGTCTGGT
GGCTGGCGCCCACGCTCCTAGCATCGTGTGGTATAAGGATGAGCGGCTCCTGGAAGAGAAGAGTGGCGTG
GACCTGGCCGATAGCAACCAGAAGCTGTCCATCCAGAGAGTCAGAGAAGAGGACGCCGGCAGATACCTGT
GCAGCGTGTGTAATGCCAAGGGCTGTGTGAATAGCAGCGCCTCTGTGGCCGTGGAAGGATCAGAGGATAA
GGGCAGCATGGAA
